Addgene plasmid #195840: HiBiT-FZD2
Purpose: Expresses human FZD2 with an N-terminal HiBiT
Depositing lab: Gunnar Schulte. Depositing organization: Karolinska Institutet. Publication: Quantitative Profiling of WNT-3A Binding to All Human Frizzled Paralogues in HEK293 Cells by NanoBiT/BRET Assessments. Kozielewicz P, Shekhani R, Moser S, Bowin CF, Wesslowski J, Davidson G, Schulte G. ACS Pharmacol Transl Sci. 2021 May 11;4(3):1235-1245. doi: 10.1021/acsptsci.1c00084. eCollection 2021 Jun 11. PubMed 34151213.
Backbone
  Vector backbone: pcDNA3.1
  Vector type: Mammalian Expression
  Selectable markers: Neomycin (select with G418)
Growth in bacteria
  Bacterial resistance: Ampicillin, 100 μg/mL
  Growth temperature: 37°C
  Growth strain: DH5alpha
  Copy number: Unknown
Gene/Insert
  Gene/Insert name: FZD2
  Species: H. sapiens (human)
  Entrez Gene: FZD2 (a.k.a. Fz2, OMOD2, fz-2, fzE2, hFz2)
  Promoter: CMV
  Tag / fusion protein: HiBiT (N terminal on insert)
  Cloning method: Gibson Cloning
  Sequencing primers: 5′ CMV; 3′ BGH
Terms and licenses: Academic/Nonprofit Terms; Industry Terms: Not Available to Industry
How to cite: HiBiT-FZD2 was a gift from Gunnar Schulte (Addgene plasmid # 195840 ; http://n2t.net/addgene:195840 ; RRID:Addgene_195840)
