[The description below was written by a language model from this plasmid's Addgene catalogue record and pLannotate feature annotations shown in this document.]
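Description:
HiBiT-FZD2 is a mammalian expression plasmid of about 7.1 kb built on the pcDNA3.1 backbone, encoding human Frizzled-2 (FZD2), a WNT receptor, with an N-terminal HiBiT tag. It is propagated in E. coli through a high-copy ColE1/pUC-type origin with ampicillin selection (AmpR under its own bla promoter), and it also carries an f1 origin for single-stranded DNA production. For selection in mammalian cells, an SV40 early promoter drives a neomycin phosphotransferase gene terminated by an SV40 polyadenylation signal, allowing G418 selection of stable transfectants.

The expression cassette uses the CMV immediate early enhancer and promoter, followed by a T7 promoter, with the bovine growth hormone polyadenylation signal downstream of the insert. The annotated open reading frame begins with a short fragment matching the N-terminus of mouse 5-HT3A receptor, which most likely serves as a heterologous signal peptide directing the receptor to the secretory pathway. There is then a small unannotated gap before the FZD2 coding sequence. The feature table does not annotate HiBiT itself, but that gap is where the tag would be expected, placing it at the extracellular N-terminus of the mature receptor. HiBiT is a small peptide that complements the LgBiT fragment to reconstitute NanoLuc luciferase activity, so the tagged receptor can be detected at the cell surface by luminescence. The associated publication used such constructs in NanoBiT/BRET assays in HEK293 cells to quantify WNT-3A binding across the human Frizzled paralogues. A few short annotations, such as the HIV-1 LTR, ble and lacI fragments, appear to be incidental backbone matches rather than functional elements.
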