Features (pLannotate 1.2.2; 21 found; start..end, strand, type, name):
     28..80      -  misc_feature   bom (fragment): basis of mobility region from pBR322
    235..614     +  enhancer       CMV enhancer: human cytomegalovirus immediate early enhancer
    615..818     +  promoter       CMV promoter: human cytomegalovirus (CMV) immediate early promoter
    814..847     +  LTR            5' LTR (truncated) (fragment): truncated 5' long terminal repeat (LTR) from HIV-1
    863..881     +  promoter       T7 promoter: promoter for bacteriophage T7 RNA polymerase
    923..997     +  CDS            Htr3a (fragment): 5HT3A_MOUSE - Also known as 5ht3, Htr3. Experimental evidence at protein level: Swiss-Prot protein existence level 1. This is one of the several different receptors for 5- hydroxytryptamine (serotonin), a biogenic hormone that functions as a neurotransmitter, a hormone, and a mitogen. This receptor is a ligand- gated ion channel, which when activated causes fast, depolarizing responses in neurons. It is a cation-specific, but otherwise relatively nonselective, ion channel. From Mus musculus (Mouse).
   1037..2659    +  CDS            FZD2: FZD2_HUMAN - Experimental evidence at protein level: Swiss-Prot protein existence level 1. (Microbial infection) Acts as a receptor for C.difficile toxin TcdB in the colonic epithelium (PubMed:27680706, PubMed:29748286). TcdB occupies the binding site for Wnt-adducted palmitoleate in frizzled receptors and TcdB-binding prevents Wnt- binding and downstream Wnt signaling (PubMed:29748286). From Homo sapiens (Human).
   2700..2924    +  polyA_signal   bGH poly(A) signal: bovine growth hormone polyadenylation signal
   2928..2949    +  promoter       SV40 promoter (fragment): SV40 enhancer and early promoter
   2970..3398    +  rep_origin     f1 ori (sequence partly withheld): f1 bacteriophage origin of replication; arrow indicates direction of (+) strand synthesis
   3412..3741    +  promoter       SV40 promoter: SV40 enhancer and early promoter
   3808..4599    +  CDS            neo: KKA2_KLEPN - Also known as kan, nptII. Experimental evidence at protein level: Swiss-Prot protein existence level 1. Resistance to kanamycin, neomycin, paromomycin, ribostamycin, butirosin and gentamicin B. From Klebsiella pneumoniae.
   4623..4781    +  CDS            ble (fragment): BLE_KLEPN - Experimental evidence at protein level: Swiss-Prot protein existence level 1. Binding protein with a strong affinity to the bleomycin family of antibiotics. Binds to CL990; an antimitotic-antibiotic compound. From Klebsiella pneumoniae.
   4776..4897    +  polyA_signal   SV40 poly(A) signal: SV40 polyadenylation signal
   4970..4986    -  protein_bind   lac operator: The lac repressor binds to the lac operator to inhibit transcription in E. coli. This inhibition can be relieved by adding lactose or isopropyl-β-D-thiogalactopyranoside (IPTG). lac repressor encoded by lacI
   4994..5024    -  promoter       lac promoter: promoter for the E. coli lac operon
   5039..5060    -  protein_bind   CAP binding site: CAP binding activates transcription in the presence of cAMP. E. coli catabolite activator protein
   5073..5165    -  CDS            lacI (fragment): lac repressor; lacI; The lac repressor binds to the lac operator to inhibit transcription in E. coli. This inhibition can be relieved by adding lactose or isopropyl-β-D-thiogalactopyranoside (IPTG).
   5348..5936    -  rep_origin     ori: high-copy-number ColE1/pMB1/pBR322/pUC origin of replication
   6107..6967    -  CDS            AmpR: β-lactamase; bla; confers resistance to ampicillin, carbenicillin, and related antibiotics
   6968..7072    -  promoter       AmpR promoter: bla
>Addgene plasmid #195840 | HiBiT-FZD2 | addgene full sequence | sequence record 394049 | Addgene NGS Result
GACGGATCGGGAGATCTCCCGATCCCCTATGGTGCACTCTCAGTACAATCTGCTCTGATGCCGCATAGTT
AAGCCAGTATCTGCTCCCTGCTTGTGTGTTGGAGGTCGCTGAGTAGTGCGCGAGCAAAATTTAAGCTACA
ACAAGGCAAGGCTTGACCGACAATTGCATGAAGAATCTGCTTAGGGTTAGGCGTTTTGCGCTGCTTCGCG
ATGTACGGGCCAGATATACGCGTTGACATTGATTATTGACTAGTTATTAATAGTAATCAATTACGGGGTC
ATTAGTTCATAGCCCATATATGGAGTTCCGCGTTACATAACTTACGGTAAATGGCCCGCCTGGCTGACCG
CCCAACGACCCCCGCCCATTGACGTCAATAATGACGTATGTTCCCATAGTAACGCCAATAGGGACTTTCC
ATTGACGTCAATGGGTGGAGTATTTACGGTAAACTGCCCACTTGGCAGTACATCAAGTGTATCATATGCC
AAGTACGCCCCCTATTGACGTCAATGACGGTAAATGGCCCGCCTGGCATTATGCCCAGTACATGACCTTA
TGGGACTTTCCTACTTGGCAGTACATCTACGTATTAGTCATCGCTATTACCATGGTGATGCGGTTTTGGC
AGTACATCAATGGGCGTGGATAGCGGTTTGACTCACGGGGATTTCCAAGTCTCCACCCCATTGACGTCAA
TGGGAGTTTGTTTTGGCACCAAAATCAACGGGACTTTCCAAAATGTCGTAACAACTCCGCCCCATTGACG
CAAATGGGCGGTAGGCGTGTACGGTGGGAGGTCTATATAAGCAGAGCTCTCTGGCTAACTAGAGAACCCA
CTGCTTACTGGCTTATCGAAATTAATACGACTCACTATAGGGAGACCCAAGCTGGCTAGCGTTTAAACTT
AAGCTTGCCACCATGCGGCTCTGCATCCCGCAGGTGCTGTTGGCCTTGTTCCTTTCCATGCTGACAGGGC
CGGGAGAAGGCAGCCGGGTGAGCGGCTGGCGGCTGTTCAAGAAGATTAGCGGATCCTTTCATGGAGAAAA
AGGCATCAGCATTCCTGACCACGGGTTTTGCCAACCCATCAGTATACCCTTGTGTACTGACATCGCCTAC
AATCAGACGATTATGCCAAACTTGTTGGGCCACACTAACCAAGAAGATGCGGGACTCGAGGTTCATCAGT
TCTATCCACTTGTCAAAGTTCAATGCAGTCCCGAGCTGCGCTTTTTCCTGTGCTCTATGTACGCGCCTGT
TTGCACGGTGCTTGAACAAGCAATTCCACCCTGTCGCAGCATTTGCGAACGAGCTAGGCAAGGCTGCGAA
GCCCTTATGAACAAATTCGGGTTCCAGTGGCCCGAACGGTTGCGATGTGAGCACTTTCCGCGACACGGCG
CTGAACAGATATGCGTTGGGCAAAACCACAGTGAGGATGGTGCACCGGCTCTGCTGACAACAGCGCCCCC
ACCTGGCCTCCAACCAGGAGCTGGTGGCACGCCTGGTGGGCCTGGGGGAGGGGGTGCGCCTCCACGGTAT
GCCACGCTCGAGCATCCGTTTCATTGTCCACGGGTCCTTAAGGTACCGAGTTATCTGAGCTACAAGTTTC
TGGGCGAGCGCGATTGCGCCGCACCCTGTGAGCCTGCGAGGCCGGATGGCTCCATGTTTTTCAGCCAGGA
AGAGACGAGATTTGCAAGGCTCTGGATTCTGACCTGGTCCGTGCTGTGTTGCGCGTCTACATTTTTTACG
GTTACGACGTACCTTGTGGATATGCAGAGATTTAGGTATCCTGAGAGACCGATTATCTTTCTTAGCGGGT
GTTATACCATGGTCTCCGTTGCATATATTGCCGGATTTGTTCTCCAAGAAAGAGTTGTGTGCAACGAACG
CTTCAGCGAAGATGGTTATCGAACGGTTGTCCAGGGCACGAAAAAGGAGGGATGCACCATACTCTTTATG
ATGTTGTACTTCTTTTCCATGGCTAGCAGCATTTGGTGGGTCATCCTTAGCTTGACATGGTTTCTGGCCG
CAGGTATGAAGTGGGGTCACGAGGCCATTGAAGCAAACTCACAGTACTTTCACCTTGCTGCGTGGGCGGT
ACCGGCTGTTAAGACGATCACCATACTGGCTATGGGACAAATAGATGGTGATCTGCTGTCAGGGGTATGC
TTCGTAGGGTTGAACTCACTTGACCCTCTGAGAGGATTCGTCCTGGCCCCCCTCTTTGTCTATCTCTTTA
TCGGGACGTCCTTCCTTCTGGCCGGCTTCGTCTCCCTCTTCCGGATTAGAACAATCATGAAGCATGACGG
AACAAAGACGGAGAAGTTGGAAAGGCTTATGGTGCGAATTGGAGTTTTCAGCGTACTTTACACTGTACCG
GCAACTATAGTTATAGCATGCTACTTTTACGAGCAGGCTTTTAGAGAACACTGGGAGCGGAGCTGGGTCA
GTCAACATTGTAAGTCCCTTGCCATACCTTGCCCTGCTCATTATACTCCGCGCATGTCACCGGACTTCAC
AGTTTACATGATTAAGTATCTCATGACACTGATAGTAGGCATAACCAGCGGGTTCTGGATTTGGTCTGGG
AAGACTCTTCACAGTTGGCGCAAATTTTACACTAGACTTACCAACAGCCGACATGGGGAAACAACGGTGT
AATCTAGAGGGCCCGTTTAAACCCGCTGATCAGCCTCGACTGTGCCTTCTAGTTGCCAGCCATCTGTTGT
TTGCCCCTCCCCCGTGCCTTCCTTGACCCTGGAAGGTGCCACTCCCACTGTCCTTTCCTAATAAAATGAG
GAAATTGCATCGCATTGTCTGAGTAGGTGTCATTCTATTCTGGGGGGTGGGGTGGGGCAGGACAGCAAGG
GGGAGGATTGGGAAGACAATAGCAGGCATGCTGGGGATGCGGTGGGCTCTATGGCTTCTGAGGCGGAAAG
AACCAGCTGGGGCTCTAGGGGGTATCCCC
[124 nt withheld, positions 2970-3093]
C
[91 nt withheld, positions 3095-3185]
A
[49 nt withheld, positions 3187-3235]
CCTTTGACGTTGGAGTCCACGTTCTTT
[37 nt withheld, positions 3263-3299]
ACCCTATCTCGGTCTATTCTTTTGATTTATAAGGGATTTTGCCGATTTCGGCCTATTGGTTAAAAAATGA
GCTGATTTAACAAAAATTTAACGCGAATTAATTCTGTGGAATGTGTGTCAGTTAGGGTGTGGAAAGTCCC
CAGGCTCCCCAGCAGGCAGAAGTATGCAAAGCATGCATCTCAATTAGTCAGCAACCAGGTGTGGAAAGTC
CCCAGGCTCCCCAGCAGGCAGAAGTATGCAAAGCATGCATCTCAATTAGTCAGCAACCATAGTCCCGCCC
CTAACTCCGCCCATCCCGCCCCTAACTCCGCCCAGTTCCGCCCATTCTCCGCCCCATGGCTGACTAATTT
TTTTTATTTATGCAGAGGCCGAGGCCGCCTCTGCCTCTGAGCTATTCCAGAAGTAGTGAGGAGGCTTTTT
TGGAGGCCTAGGCTTTTGCAAAAAGCTCCCGGGAGCTTGTATATCCATTTTCGGATCTGATCAAGAGACA
GGATGAGGATCGTTTCGCATGATTGAACAAGATGGATTGCACGCAGGTTCTCCGGCCGCTTGGGTGGAGA
GGCTATTCGGCTATGACTGGGCACAACAGACAATCGGCTGCTCTGATGCCGCCGTGTTCCGGCTGTCAGC
GCAGGGGCGCCCGGTTCTTTTTGTCAAGACCGACCTGTCCGGTGCCCTGAATGAACTGCAGGACGAGGCA
GCGCGGCTATCGTGGCTGGCCACGACGGGCGTTCCTTGCGCAGCTGTGCTCGACGTTGTCACTGAAGCGG
GAAGGGACTGGCTGCTATTGGGCGAAGTGCCGGGGCAGGATCTCCTGTCATCTCACCTTGCTCCTGCCGA
GAAAGTATCCATCATGGCTGATGCAATGCGGCGGCTGCATACGCTTGATCCGGCTACCTGCCCATTCGAC
CACCAAGCGAAACATCGCATCGAGCGAGCACGTACTCGGATGGAAGCCGGTCTTGTCGATCAGGATGATC
TGGACGAAGAGCATCAGGGGCTCGCGCCAGCCGAACTGTTCGCCAGGCTCAAGGCGCGCATGCCCGACGG
CGAGGATCTCGTCGTGACCCATGGCGATGCCTGCTTGCCGAATATCATGGTGGAAAATGGCCGCTTTTCT
GGATTCATCGACTGTGGCCGGCTGGGTGTGGCGGACCGCTATCAGGACATAGCGTTGGCTACCCGTGATA
TTGCTGAAGAGCTTGGCGGCGAATGGGCTGACCGCTTCCTCGTGCTTTACGGTATCGCCGCTCCCGATTC
GCAGCGCATCGCCTTCTATCGCCTTCTTGACGAGTTCTTCTGAGCGGGACTCTGGGGTTCGAAATGACCG
ACCAAGCGACGCCCAACCTGCCATCACGAGATTTCGATTCCACCGCCGCCTTCTATGAAAGGTTGGGCTT
CGGAATCGTTTTCCGGGACGCCGGCTGGATGATCCTCCAGCGCGGGGATCTCATGCTGGAGTTCTTCGCC
CACCCCAACTTGTTTATTGCAGCTTATAATGGTTACAAATAAAGCAATAGCATCACAAATTTCACAAATA
AAGCATTTTTTTCACTGCATTCTAGTTGTGGTTTGTCCAAACTCATCAATGTATCTTATCATGTCTGTAT
ACCGTCGACCTCTAGCTAGAGCTTGGCGTAATCATGGTCATAGCTGTTTCCTGTGTGAAATTGTTATCCG
CTCACAATTCCACACAACATACGAGCCGGAAGCATAAAGTGTAAAGCCTGGGGTGCCTAATGAGTGAGCT
AACTCACATTAATTGCGTTGCGCTCACTGCCCGCTTTCCAGTCGGGAAACCTGTCGTGCCAGCTGCATTA
ATGAATCGGCCAACGCGCGGGGAGAGGCGGTTTGCGTATTGGGCGCTCTTCCGCTTCCTCGCTCACTGAC
TCGCTGCGCTCGGTCGTTCGGCTGCGGCGAGCGGTATCAGCTCACTCAAAGGCGGTAATACGGTTATCCA
CAGAATCAGGGGATAACGCAGGAAAGAACATGTGAGCAAAAGGCCAGCAAAAGGCCAGGAACCGTAAAAA
GGCCGCGTTGCTGGCGTTTTTCCATAGGCTCCGCCCCCCTGACGAGCATCACAAAAATCGACGCTCAAGT
CAGAGGTGGCGAAACCCGACAGGACTATAAAGATACCAGGCGTTTCCCCCTGGAAGCTCCCTCGTGCGCT
CTCCTGTTCCGACCCTGCCGCTTACCGGATACCTGTCCGCCTTTCTCCCTTCGGGAAGCGTGGCGCTTTC
TCATAGCTCACGCTGTAGGTATCTCAGTTCGGTGTAGGTCGTTCGCTCCAAGCTGGGCTGTGTGCACGAA
CCCCCCGTTCAGCCCGACCGCTGCGCCTTATCCGGTAACTATCGTCTTGAGTCCAACCCGGTAAGACACG
ACTTATCGCCACTGGCAGCAGCCACTGGTAACAGGATTAGCAGAGCGAGGTATGTAGGCGGTGCTACAGA
GTTCTTGAAGTGGTGGCCTAACTACGGCTACACTAGAAGAACAGTATTTGGTATCTGCGCTCTGCTGAAG
CCAGTTACCTTCGGAAAAAGAGTTGGTAGCTCTTGATCCGGCAAACAAACCACCGCTGGTAGCGGTGGTT
TTTTTGTTTGCAAGCAGCAGATTACGCGCAGAAAAAAAGGATCTCAAGAAGATCCTTTGATCTTTTCTAC
GGGGTCTGACGCTCAGTGGAACGAAAACTCACGTTAAGGGATTTTGGTCATGAGATTATCAAAAAGGATC
TTCACCTAGATCCTTTTAAATTAAAAATGAAGTTTTAAATCAATCTAAAGTATATATGAGTAAACTTGGT
CTGACAGTTACCAATGCTTAATCAGTGAGGCACCTATCTCAGCGATCTGTCTATTTCGTTCATCCATAGT
TGCCTGACTCCCCGTCGTGTAGATAACTACGATACGGGAGGGCTTACCATCTGGCCCCAGTGCTGCAATG
ATACCGCGAGACCCACGCTCACCGGCTCCAGATTTATCAGCAATAAACCAGCCAGCCGGAAGGGCCGAGC
GCAGAAGTGGTCCTGCAACTTTATCCGCCTCCATCCAGTCTATTAATTGTTGCCGGGAAGCTAGAGTAAG
TAGTTCGCCAGTTAATAGTTTGCGCAACGTTGTTGCCATTGCTACAGGCATCGTGGTGTCACGCTCGTCG
TTTGGTATGGCTTCATTCAGCTCCGGTTCCCAACGATCAAGGCGAGTTACATGATCCCCCATGTTGTGCA
AAAAAGCGGTTAGCTCCTTCGGTCCTCCGATCGTTGTCAGAAGTAAGTTGGCCGCAGTGTTATCACTCAT
GGTTATGGCAGCACTGCATAATTCTCTTACTGTCATGCCATCCGTAAGATGCTTTTCTGTGACTGGTGAG
TACTCAACCAAGTCATTCTGAGAATAGTGTATGCGGCGACCGAGTTGCTCTTGCCCGGCGTCAATACGGG
ATAATACCGCGCCACATAGCAGAACTTTAAAAGTGCTCATCATTGGAAAACGTTCTTCGGGGCGAAAACT
CTCAAGGATCTTACCGCTGTTGAGATCCAGTTCGATGTAACCCACTCGTGCACCCAACTGATCTTCAGCA
TCTTTTACTTTCACCAGCGTTTCTGGGTGAGCAAAAACAGGAAGGCAAAATGCCGCAAAAAAGGGAATAA
GGGCGACACGGAAATGTTGAATACTCATACTCTTCCTTTTTCAATATTATTGAAGCATTTATCAGGGTTA
TTGTCTCATGAGCGGATACATATTTGAATGTATTTAGAAAAATAAACAAATAGGGGTTCCGCGCACATTT
CCCCGAAAAGTGCCACCTGACGTC
