>Addgene plasmid #195840 | HiBiT-FZD2 | depositor partial sequence | sequence record 379762 | CMV forward
AAAGCAGGAGCTCTCTGGCGTAACTAGAGAACCACTGCTTACTGGCTTATCGAAATTAATACGACTCACT
ATAGGGAGACCCAAGCTGGCTAGCGTTTAAACTTAAGCTTGCCACCATGCGGCTCTGCATCCCGCAGGTG
CTGTTGGCCTTGTTCCTTTCCATGCTGACAGGGCCGGGAGAAGGCAGCCGGGTGAGCGGCTGGCGGCTGT
TCAAGAAGATTAGCGGATCCTTTCATGGAGAAAAAGGCATCAGCATTCCTGACCACGGGTTTTGCCAACC
CATCAGTATACCCTTGTGTACTGACATCGCCTACAATCAGACGATTATGCCAAACTTGTTGGGCCACACT
AACCAAGAAGATGCGGGACTCGAGGTTCATCAGTTCTATCCACTTGTCAAAGTTCAATGCAGTCCCGAGC
TGCGCTTTTTCCTGTGCTCTATGTACGCGCCTGTTTGCACGGTGCTTGAACAAGCAATTCCACCCTGTCG
CAGCATTTGCGAACGAGCTAGGCAAGGCTGCGAAGCCCTTATGAACAAATTCGGGTTCCAGTGGCCCGAA
CGGTTGCGATGTGAGCACTTTCCGCGACACGGCGCTGAACAGATATGCGTTGGGCAAAACCACAGTGAGG
ATGGTGCACCGGCTCTGCTGACAACAGCGCCCCCACCTGGCCTCCAACCAGGAGCTGGTGGCACGCCTGG
TGGGCCTGGGGGAGGGGGTGCGCCTCCACGGTATGCCACGCTCGAGCATCCGTTTCATTGTCCACGGGTC
CTTAAGGTACCGAGTTATCTGAGCTACAAGTTTCTGGGCGAGCGCGATTGCGCCGCACCCTGTGAGCCTG
CGAGGCCGGATGGCTCCATGTTTTTCAGCCAGGAAGAGACGAGATTTGCAAGGCTCTGGATTCTGACCTG
GTCCGTGCTGTGTTGCGCGTCTACATTTTTTACGGTTACGACGTACCTTGTGGATATGCAGAAGATTTAG
GTATCCTGAGAGACCGATTATCTTTCTTACCGGGTGTTATACCATGGGCCTCCGTTGCATATATTGCCGG
ATTTGTTCTCCAAGAAAG
