>Addgene plasmid #195840 | HiBiT-FZD2 | depositor partial sequence | sequence record 379763 | BGH reverse
TAGGGCCCTCTAGATTACACCGTTGTTTCCCATGTCGGCTGTTGGTAAGTCTAGTGTAAAATTTGCGCCA
ACTGTGAAGAGTCTTCCCAGACCAAATCCAGAACCCGCTGGTTATGCCTACTATCAGTGTCATGAGATAC
TTAATCATGTAAACTGTGAAGTCCGGTGACATGCGCGGAGTATAATGAGCAGGGCAAGGTATGGCAAGGG
ACTTACAATGTTGACTGACCCAGCTCCGCTCCCAGTGTTCTCTAAAAGCCTGCTCGTAAAAGTAGCATGC
TATAACTATAGTTGCCGGTACAGTGTAAAGTACGCTGAAAACTCCAATTCGCACCATAAGCCTTTCCAAC
TTCTCCGTCTTTGTTCCGTCATGCTTCATGATTGTTCTAATCCGGAAGAGGGAGACGAAGCCGGCCAGAA
GGAAGGACGTCCCGATAAAGAGATAGACAAAGAGGGGGGCCAGGACGAATCCTCTCAGAGGGTCAAGTGA
GTTCAACCCTACGAAGCATACCCCTGACAGCAGATCACCATCTATTTGTCCCATAGCCAGTATGGTGATC
GTCTTAACAGCCGGTACCGCCCACGCAGCAAGGTGAAAGTACTGTGAGTTTGCTTCAATGGCCTCGTGAC
CCCACTTCATACCTGCGGCCAGAAACCATGTCAAGCTAAGGATGACCCACCAAATGCTGCTAGCCATGGA
AAAGAAGTACAACATCATAAAGAGTATGGTGCATCCCTCCTTTTTCGTGCCCTGGACAACCGTTCGATAA
CCATCTTCGCTGAAGCGTTCGTTGCACACAACTCTTTCTTGGAGAACAAATCCGGCAATATATGCAACGG
AGACCATGGTATAACACCCGCTAAGAAAGATAATCGGTCTCTCAGGATACCTAAATCTCTGCATATCCAC
AAGGTACGTCGTAACCGTAAAAAATGTAGACGCGCAACACAGCACGGACCAGGTCAGAATCCAGAGCCTT
GCAAATCTCGTCTCTTCCTGGCTGAAAAACATGGAGCCATCCGGGCCTCGCAGGCTCACAGGGTGCGGCG
CAATCGCGCTCGCCCAGAAACTTGTAGCTCAGATAACTCGGTACCTTAAGGACCCGTGGACAATGAAACG
GATGCTCGAGCGTGGCATACCGTGGAGGCGCACCCCCTCCCCCAGGCCCACCAGGCGGGC
